>Addgene plasmid #195464 | pMZ-440 | addgene full sequence | sequence record 384859 | Addgene NGS Result
CGATACCGTCGACCTCGAGGGAATTAATTCGAGCTCGGTACCTTTAAGACCAATGACTTACAAGGCAGCT
GTAGATCTTAGCCACTTTTTAAAAGAAAAGGGGGGACTGGAAGGGCTAATTCACTCCCAACGAAGACAAG
ATCTGCTTTTTGCTTGTACTGGGTCTCTCTGGTTAGACCAGATCTGAGCCTGGGAGCTCTCTGGCTAACT
AGGGAACCCACTGCTTAAGCCTCAATAAAGCTTGCCTTGAGTGCTTCAAGTAGTGTGTGCCCGTCTGTTG
TGTGACTCTGGTAACTAGAGATCCCTCAGACCCTTTTAGTCAGTGTGGAAAATCTCTAGCAGCATCTAGA
ATTAATTCCGTGTATTCTATAGTGTCACCTAAATCGTATGTGTATGATACATAAGGTTATGTATTAATTG
TAGCCGCGTTCTAACGACAATATGTACAAGCCTAATTGTGTAGCATCTGGCTTACTGAAGCAGACCCTAT
CATCTCTCTCGTAAACTGCCGTCAGAGTCGGTTTGGTTGGACGAACCTTCTGAGTTTCTGGTAACGCCGT
CCCGCACCCGGAAATGGTCAGCGAACCAATCAGCAGGGTCATCGCTAGCCAGATCCTCTACGCCGGACGC
ATCGTGGCCGGCATCACCGGCGCCACAGGTGCGGTTGCTGGCGCCTATATCGCCGACATCACCGATGGGG
AAGATCGGGCTCGCCACTTCGGGCTCATGAGCGCTTGTTTCGGCGTGGGTATGGTGGCAGGCCCCGTGGC
CGGGGGACTGTTGGGCGCCATCTCCTTGCATGCACCATTCCTTGCGGCGGCGGTGCTCAACGGCCTCAAC
CTACTACTGGGCTGCTTCCTAATGCAGGAGTCGCATAAGGGAGAGCGTCGAATGGTGCACTCTCAGTACA
ATCTGCTCTGATGCCGCATAGTTAAGCCAGCCCCGACACCCGCCAACACCCGCTGACGCGCCCTGACGGG
CTTGTCTGCTCCCGGCATCCGCTTACAGACAAGCTGTGACCGTCTCCGGGAGCTGCATGTGTCAGAGGTT
TTCACCGTCATCACCGAAACGCGCGAGACGAAAGGGCCTCGTGATACGCCTATTTTTATAGGTTAATGTC
ATGATAATAATGGTTTCTTAGACGTCAGGTGGCACTTTTCGGGGAAATGTGCGCGGAACCCCTATTTGTT
TATTTTTCTAAATACATTCAAATATGTATCCGCTCATGAGACAATAACCCTGATAAATGCTTCAATAATA
TTGAAAAAGGAAGAGTATGAGTATTCAACATTTCCGTGTCGCCCTTATTCCCTTTTTTGCGGCATTTTGC
CTTCCTGTTTTTGCTCACCCAGAAACGCTGGTGAAAGTAAAAGATGCTGAAGATCAGTTGGGTGCACGAG
TGGGTTACATCGAACTGGATCTCAACAGCGGTAAGATCCTTGAGAGTTTTCGCCCCGAAGAACGTTTTCC
AATGATGAGCACTTTTAAAGTTCTGCTATGTGGCGCGGTATTATCCCGTATTGACGCCGGGCAAGAGCAA
CTCGGTCGCCGCATACACTATTCTCAGAATGACTTGGTTGAGTACTCACCAGTCACAGAAAAGCATCTTA
CGGATGGCATGACAGTAAGAGAATTATGCAGTGCTGCCATAACCATGAGTGATAACACTGCGGCCAACTT
ACTTCTGACAACGATCGGAGGACCGAAGGAGCTAACCGCTTTTTTGCACAACATGGGGGATCATGTAACT
CGCCTTGATCGTTGGGAACCGGAGCTGAATGAAGCCATACCAAACGACGAGCGTGACACCACGATGCCTG
TAGCAATGGCAACAACGTTGCGCAAACTATTAACTGGCGAACTACTTACTCTAGCTTCCCGGCAACAATT
AATAGACTGGATGGAGGCGGATAAAGTTGCAGGACCACTTCTGCGCTCGGCCCTTCCGGCTGGCTGGTTT
ATTGCTGATAAATCTGGAGCCGGTGAGCGTGGGTCTCGCGGTATCATTGCAGCACTGGGGCCAGATGGTA
AGCCCTCCCGTATCGTAGTTATCTACACGACGGGGAGTCAGGCAACTATGGATGAACGAAATAGACAGAT
CGCTGAGATAGGTGCCTCACTGATTAAGCATTGGTAACTGTCAGACCAAGTTTACTCATATATACTTTAG
ATTGATTTAAAACTTCATTTTTAATTTAAAAGGATCTAGGTGAAGATCCTTTTTGATAATCTCATGACCA
AAATCCCTTAACGTGAGTTTTCGTTCCACTGAGCGTCAGACCCCGTAGAAAAGATCAAAGGATCTTCTTG
AGATCCTTTTTTTCTGCGCGTAATCTGCTGCTTGCAAACAAAAAAACCACCGCTACCAGCGGTGGTTTGT
TTGCCGGATCAAGAGCTACCAACTCTTTTTCCGAAGGTAACTGGCTTCAGCAGAGCGCAGATACCAAATA
CTGTTCTTCTAGTGTAGCCGTAGTTAGGCCACCACTTCAAGAACTCTGTAGCACCGCCTACATACCTCGC
TCTGCTAATCCTGTTACCAGTGGCTGCTGCCAGTGGCGATAAGTCGTGTCTTACCGGGTTGGACTCAAGA
CGATAGTTACCGGATAAGGCGCAGCGGTCGGGCTGAACGGGGGGTTCGTGCACACAGCCCAGCTTGGAGC
GAACGACCTACACCGAACTGAGATACCTACAGCGTGAGCTATGAGAAAGCGCCACGCTTCCCGAAGGGAG
AAAGGCGGACAGGTATCCGGTAAGCGGCAGGGTCGGAACAGGAGAGCGCACGAGGGAGCTTCCAGGGGGA
AACGCCTGGTATCTTTATAGTCCTGTCGGGTTTCGCCACCTCTGACTTGAGCGTCGATTTTTGTGATGCT
CGTCAGGGGGGCGGAGCCTATGGAAAAACGCCAGCAACGCGGCCTTTTTACGGTTCCTGGCCTTTTGCTG
GCCTTTTGCTCACATGTTCTTTCCTGCGTTATCCCCTGATTCTGTGGATAACCGTATTACCGCCTTTGAG
TGAGCTGATACCGCTCGCCGCAGCCGAACGACCGAGCGCAGCGAGTCAGTGAGCGAGGAAGCGGAAGAGC
GCCCAATACGCAAACCGCCTCTCCCCGCGCGTTGGCCGATTCATTAATGCAGCTGTGGAATGTGTGTCAG
TTAGGGTGTGGAAAGTCCCCAGGCTCCCCAGCAGGCAGAAGTATGCAAAGCATGCATCTCAATTAGTCAG
CAACCAGGTGTGGAAAGTCCCCAGGCTCCCCAGCAGGCAGAAGTATGCAAAGCATGCATCTCAATTAGTC
AGCAACCATAGTCCCGCCCCTAACTCCGCCCATCCCGCCCCTAACTCCGCCCAGTTCCGCCCATTCTCCG
CCCCATGGCTGACTAATTTTTTTTATTTATGCAGAGGCCGAGGCCGCCTCGGCCTCTGAGCTATTCCAGA
AGTAGTGAGGAGGCTTTTTTGGAGGCCTAGGCTTTTGCAAAAAGCTTGGACACAAGACAGGCTTGCGAGA
TATGTTTGAGAATACCACTTTATCCCGCGTCAGGGAGAGGCAGTGCGTAAAAAGACGCGGACTCATGTGA
AATACTGGTTTTTAGTGCGCCAGATCTCTATAATCTCGCGCAACCTATTTTCCCCTCGAACACTTTTTAA
GCCGTAGATAAACAGGCTGGGACACTTCACATGAGCGAAAAATACATCGTCACCTGGGACATGTTGCAGA
TCCATGCACGTAAACTCGCAAGCCGACTGATGCCTTCTGAACAATGGAAAGGCATTATTGCCGTAAGCCG
TGGCGGTCTGTACCGGGTGCGTTACTGGCGCGTGAACTGGGTATTCGTCATGTCGATACCGTTTGTATTT
CCAGCTACGATCACGACAACCAGCGCGAGCTTAAAGTGCTGAAACGCGCAGAAGGCGATGGCGAAGGCTT
CATCGTTATTGATGACCTGGTGGATACCGGTGGTACTGCGGTTGCGATTCGTGAAATGTATCCAAAAGCG
CACTTTGTCACCATCTTCGCAAAACCGGCTGGTCGTCCGCTGGTTGATGACTATGTTGTTGATATCCCGC
AAGATACCTGGATTGAACAGCCGTGGGATATGGGCGTCGTATTCGTCCCGCCAATCTCCGGTCGCTAATC
TTTTCAACGCCTGGCACTGCCGGGCGTTGTTCTTTTTAACTTCAGGCGGGTTACAATAGTTTCCAGTAAG
TATTCTGGAGGCTGCATCCATGACACAGGCAAACCTGAGCGAAACCCTGTTCAAACCCCGCTTTAAACAT
CCTGAAACCTCGACGCTAGTCCGCCGCTTTAATCACGGCGCACAACCGCCTGTGCAGTCGGCCCTTGATG
GTAAAACCATCCCTCACTGGTATCGCATGATTAACCGTCTGATGTGGATCTGGCGCGGCATTGACCCACG
CGAAATCCTCGACGTCCAGGCACGTATTGTGATGAGCGATGCCGAACGTACCGACGATGATTTATACGAT
ACGGTGATTGGCTACCGTGGCGGCAACTGGATTTATGAGTGGGCCCCGGATCTTTGTGAAGGAACCTTAC
TTCTGTGGTGTGACATAATTGGACAAACTACCTACAGAGATTTAAAGCTCTAAGGTAAATATAAAATTTT
TAAGTGTATAATGTGTTAAACTACTGATTCTAATTGTTTGTGTATTTTAGATTCCAACCTATGGAACTGA
TGAATGGGAGCAGTGGTGGAATGCCTTTAATGAGGAAAACCTGTTTTGCTCAGAAGAAATGCCATCTAGT
GATGATGAGGCTACTGCTGACTCTCAACATTCTACTCCTCCAAAAAAGAAGAGAAAGGTAGAAGACCCCA
AGGACTTTCCTTCAGAATTGCTAAGTTTTTTGAGTCATGCTGTGTTTAGTAATAGAACTCTTGCTTGCTT
TGCTATTTACACCACAAAGGAAAAAGCTGCACTGCTATACAAGAAAATTATGGAAAAATATTCTGTAACC
TTTATAAGTAGGCATAACAGTTATAATCATAACATACTGTTTTTTCTTACTCCACACAGGCATAGAGTGT
CTGCTATTAATAACTATGCTCAAAAATTGTGTACCTTTAGCTTTTTAATTTGTAAAGGGGTTAATAAGGA
ATATTTGATGTATAGTGCCTTGACTAGAGATCATAATCAGCCATACCACATTTGTAGAGGTTTTACTTGC
TTTAAAAAACCTCCCACACCTCCCCCTGAACCTGAAACATAAAATGAATGCAATTGTTGTTGTTAACTTG
TTTATTGCAGCTTATAATGGTTACAAATAAAGCAATAGCATCACAAATTTCACAAATAAAGCATTTTTTT
CACTGCATTCTAGTTGTGGTTTGTCCAAACTCATCAATGTATCTTATCATGTCTGGATCAACTGGATAAC
TCAAGCTAACCAAAATCATCCCAAACTTCCCACCCCATACCCTATTACCACTGCCAATTACCTGTGGTTT
CATTTACTCTAAACCTGTGATTCCTCTGAATTATTTTCATTTTAAAGAAATTGTATTTGTTAAATATGTA
CTACAAACTTAGTAGTTGGAAGGGCTAATTCACTCCCAAAGAAGACAAGATATCCTTGATCTGTGGATCT
ACCACACACAAGGCTACTTCCCTGATTAGCAGAACTACACACCAGGGCCAGGGGTCAGATATCCACTGAC
CTTTGGATGGTGCTACAAGCTAGTACCAGTTGAGCCAGATAAGGTAGAAGAGGCCAATAAAGGAGAGAAC
ACCAGCTTGTTACACCCTGTGAGCCTGCATGGGATGGATGACCCGGAGAGAGAAGTGTTAGAGTGGAGGT
TTGACAGCCGCCTAGCATTTCATCACGTGGCCCGAGAGCTGCATCCGGAGTACTTCAAGAACTGCTGATA
TCGAGCTTGCTACAAGGGACTTTCCGCTGGGGACTTTCCAGGGAGGCGTGGCCTGGGCGGGACTGGGGAG
TGGCGAGCCCTCAGATCCTGCATATAAGCAGCTGCTTTTTGCCTGTACTGGGTCTCTCTGGTTAGACCAG
ATCTGAGCCTGGGAGCTCTCTGGCTAACTAGGGAACCCACTGCTTAAGCCTCAATAAAGCTTGCCTTGAG
TGCTTCAAGTAGTGTGTGCCCGTCTGTTGTGTGACTCTGGTAACTAGAGATCCCTCAGACCCTTTTAGTC
AGTGTGGAAAATCTCTAGCAGTGGCGCCCGAACAGGGACTTGAAAGCGAAAGGGAAACCAGAGGAGCTCT
CTCGACGCAGGACTCGGCTTGCTGAAGCGCGCACGGCAAGAGGCGAGGGGCGGCGACTGGTGAGTACGCC
AAAAATTTTGACTAGCGGAGGCTAGAAGGAGAGAGATGGGTGCGAGAGCGTCAGTATTAAGCGGGGGAGA
ATTAGATCGCGATGGGAAAAAATTCGGTTAAGGCCAGGGGGAAAGAAAAAATATAAATTAAAACATATAG
TATGGGCAAGCAGGGAGCTAGAACGATTCGCAGTTAATCCTGGCCTGTTAGAAACATCAGAAGGCTGTAG
ACAAATACTGGGACAGCTACAACCATCCCTTCAGACAGGATCAGAAGAACTTAGATCATTATATAATACA
GTAGCAACCCTCTATTGTGTGCATCAAAGGATAGAGATAAAAGACACCAAGGAAGCTTTAGACAAGATAG
AGGAAGAGCAAAACAAAAGTAAGACCACCGCACAGCAAGCGGCCGGCCGCTGATCTTCAGACCTGGAGGA
GGAGATATGAGGGACAATTGGAGAAGTGAATTATATAAATATAAAGTAGTAAAAATTGAACCATTAGGAG
TAGCACCCACCAAGGCAAAGAGAAGAGTGGTGCAGAGAGAAAAAAGAGCAGTGGGAATAGGAGCTTTGTT
CCTTGGGTTCTTGGGAGCAGCAGGAAGCACTATGGGCGCAGCGTCAATGACGCTGACGGTACAGGCCAGA
CAATTATTGTCTGGTATAGTGCAGCAGCAGAACAATTTGCTGAGGGCTATTGAGGCGCAACAGCATCTGT
TGCAACTCACAGTCTGGGGCATCAAGCAGCTCCAGGCAAGAATCCTGGCTGTGGAAAGATACCTAAAGGA
TCAACAGCTCCTGGGGATTTGGGGTTGCTCTGGAAAACTCATTTGCACCACTGCTGTGCCTTGGAATGCT
AGTTGGAGTAATAAATCTCTGGAACAGATTTGGAATCACACGACCTGGATGGAGTGGGACAGAGAAATTA
ACAATTACACAAGCTTAATACACTCCTTAATTGAAGAATCGCAAAACCAGCAAGAAAAGAATGAACAAGA
ATTATTGGAATTAGATAAATGGGCAAGTTTGTGGAATTGGTTTAACATAACAAATTGGCTGTGGTATATA
AAATTATTCATAATGATAGTAGGAGGCTTGGTAGGTTTAAGAATAGTTTTTGCTGTACTTTCTATAGTGA
ATAGAGTTAGGCAGGGATATTCACCATTATCGTTTCAGACCCACCTCCCAACCCCGAGGGGACCCGACAG
GCCCGAAGGAATAGAAGAAGAAGGTGGAGAGAGAGACAGAGACAGATCCATTCGATTAGTGAACGGATCT
CGACGGTATCGCCAAATGGCAGTATTCATCCACAATTTTAAAAGAAAAGGGGGGATTGGGGGGTACAGTG
CAGGGGAAAGAATAGTAGACATAATAGCAACAGACATACAAACTAAAGAATTACAAAAACAAATTACAAA
AATTCAAAATTTTCGGGTTTATTACAGGGACAGCAGAGATCCAGTTTGGATCGATAAGCTTGATATCGAA
TTCCTGCAGCCCCGATAAAATAAAAGATTTTATTTAGTCTCCAGAAAAAGGGGGGAATGAAAGACCCCAC
CTGTAGGTTTGGCAAGCTAGCTGCAGTAACGCCATTTTGCAAGGCATGGAAAAATACCAAACCAAGAATA
GAGAAGTTCAGATCAAGGGCGGGTACATGAAAATAGCTAACGTTGGGCCAAACAGGATATCTGCGGTGAG
CAGTTTCGGCCCCGGCCCGGGGCCAAGAACAGATGGTCACCGCAGTTTCGGCCCCGGCCCGAGGCCAAGA
ACAGATGGTCCCCAGATATGGCCCAACCCTCAGCAGTTTCTTAAGACCCATCAGATGTTTCCAGGCTCCC
CCAAGGACCTGAAATGACCCTGCGCCTTATTTGAATTAACCAATCAGCCTGCTTCTCGCTTCTGTTCGCG
CGCTTCTGCTTCCCGAGCTCTATAAAAGAGCTCACAACCCCTCACTCGGCGCGCCAGTCCTCCGACAGAC
TGAGTCGCCCGGGGGGGATCTGGAGCTCTCGAGAATTCTCACGCGTGCCGCCACCATGCTAGCAGTGTCA
GTGACATTTGAAGATGTGGCTGTGCTCTTTACTCGGGACGAGTGGAAGAAGCTGGATCTGTCTCAGAGAA
GCCTGTACCGTGAGGTGATGCTGGAGAATTACAGCAACCTGGCCTCCATGGCAGGATTCCTGTTTACCAA
ACCAAAGGTGATCTCCCTGTTGCAGCAAGGAGAGGATCCCTGGGGGGGTAGCGGCAGCGGTAGCGCATGC
TCTAGACCAGGCGAACGACCGTTTCAATGCCGGATATGTATGAGGAACTTCTCCCAGAGGTCCAGCTTGG
TACGGCACACCCGAACACATACAGGAGAAAAGCCATTCCAATGTCGAATTTGTATGCGCAATTTTTCAGA
CAAGTCTGTGTTGGCTCGACACCTCCGCACACATACTGGTTCACAGAAGCCCTTTCAGTGCAGGATTTGT
ATGCGCAACTTTAGCCAACGCTCATCCCTGGTAAGGCACACTAGAACGCATACAGGTGAGAAGCCTTTCC
AGTGTCGCATCTGTATGCGGAACTTCAGCCAGCGGAATAACTTGGGCAGGCATTTGCGAACTCACACCGG
TTCTCAAAAACCTTTTCAGTGCCGAATTTGTATGCGCAACTTCAGCACCCACGCCGTATTGACACGACAC
ACGCGCACGCACACCGGGGAAAAACCGTTTCAATGTCGAATCTGCATGCGCAATTTTAGCGATAGAGGGA
ACCTCACTCGACATCTGCGCACACACTTGCGGGGATCCCAATTGTGCGTACGCGGATCCTCTGCTGGAGA
CATGAGAGCTGCCAACCTTTGGCCAAGCCCGCTCATGATCAAACGCTCTAAGAAGAACAGCCTGGCCTTG
TCCCTGACGGCCGACCAGATGGTCAGTGCCTTGTTGGATGCTGAGCCCCCCATACTCTATTCCGAGTATG
ATCCTACCAGACCCTTCAGTGAAGCTTCGATGATGGGCTTACTGACCAACCTGGCAGACAGGGAGCTGGT
TCACATGATCAACTGGGCGAAGAGGGTGCCAGGCTTTGTGGATTTGACCCTCCATGATCAGGTCCACCTT
CTAGAATGTGCCTGGCTAGAGATCCTGATGATTGGTCTCGTCTGGCGCTCCATGGAGCACCCAGTGAAGC
TACTGTTTGCTCCTAACTTGCTCTTGGACAGGAACCAGGGAAAATGTGTAGAGGGCATGGTGGAGATCTT
CGACATGCTGCTGGCTACATCATCTCGGTTCCGCATGATGAATCTGCAGGGAGAGGAGTTTGTGTGCCTC
AAATCTATTATTTTGCTTAATTCTGGAGTGTACACATTTCTGTCCAGCACCCTGAAGTCTCTGGAAGAGA
AGGACCATATCCACCGAGTCCTGGACAAGATCACAGACACTTTGATCCACCTGATGGCCAAGGCAGGCCT
GACCCTGCAGCAGCAGCACCAGCGGCTGGCCCAGCTCCTCCTCATCCTCTCCCACATCAGGCACATGAGT
AACAAAGGCATGGAGCATCTGTACAGCATGAAGTGCAAGAACGTGGTGCCCCTCTATGACCTGCTGCTGG
AGGCGGCGGACGCCCACCGCCTACATGCGCCCACTAGCCGTGGAGGGGCATCCGTGGAGGAGACGGACCA
AAGCCACTTGGCCACTGCGGGCTCTACTTCATCGCATTCCTTGCAAAAGTATTACATCACGGGGGAGGCA
GAGGGTTTCCCTGCCACAGCTCCCGGGGATGAGATGGAAGAGTGCTCTCAGCACTTACCCGGCGCCGGCA
GTAGTGGCGATATCATGGATTACAAGGATGACGACGATAAGGGCTCTTCCGGGACAGGCTCCGGATCCGG
CACTAGTGCGCCCATCACGGCGTACGCCCAGCAGACGAGAGGCCTCCTAGGGTGTATAATCACCAGCCTG
ACTGGCCGGGACAAAAACCAAGTGGAGGGTGAGGTCCAGATCGTGTCAACTGCTACCCAAACCTTCCTGG
CAACGTGCATCAATGGGGTATGCTGGGCAGTCTACCACGGGGCCGGAACGAGGACCATCGCATCACCCAA
GGGTCCTGTCATCCAGATGTATACCAATGTGGACCAAGACCTTGTGGGCTGGCCCGCTCCTCAAGGTTCC
CGCTCATTGACACCCTGTACCTGCGGCTCCTCGGACCTTTACCTGGTCACGAGGCACGCCGATGTCATTC
CCGTGCGCCGGCGAGGTGATAGTAGGGGTAGCCTGCTTTCGCCCCGGCCCATTTCCTACTTGAAAGGCTC
CTCTGGGGGTCCGCTGTTGTGCCCCGCGGGACACGCCGTGGGCCTATTCAGGGCCGCGGTGTGCACCCGT
GGAGTGGCTAAAGCGGTGGACTTTATCCCTGTGGAGAACCTAGAGACAACCATGAGATCCCCGGTGTTCA
CGGACAACTCCTCTCCACCAGCAGTCACCCTGACGCACCCAATCACCAAAATCGATACCAAATACATCAT
GACATGCATGTCGGCCGACCTGGAGGTCGTCACGAGCACCTGGGTGCTCGTTGGCGGCGTCCTGGCTGCT
CTGGCCGCGTATTGCCTGTCAACAGGCTGCGTGGTCATAGTGGGCAGGATCGTCTTGTCCGGGAAGCCGG
CAATTATACCTGACAGGGAGGTTCTCTACTAAGCGGCCGCGACTCTAGAGTCGACCTGCAGGCATGCAAG
CTTGATATCAAGCTTATCGATAATCAACCTCTGGATTACAAAATTTGTGAAAGATTGACTGGTATTCTTA
ACTATGTTGCTCCTTTTACGCTATGTGGATACGCTGCTTTAATGCCTTTGTATCATGCTATTGCTTCCCG
TATGGCTTTCATTTTCTCCTCCTTGTATAAATCCTGGTTGCTGTCTCTTTATGAGGAGTTGTGGCCCGTT
GTCAGGCAACGTGGCGTGGTGTGCACTGTGTTTGCTGACGCAACCCCCACTGGTTGGGGCATTGCCACCA
CCTGTCAGCTCCTTTCCGGGACTTTCGCTTTCCCCCTCCCTATTGCCACGGCGGAACTCATCGCCGCCTG
CCTTGCCCGCTGCTGGACAGGGGCTCGGCTGTTGGGCACTGACAATTCCGTGGTGTTGTCGGGGAAATCA
TCGTCCTTTCCTTGGCTGCTCGCCTGTGTTGCCACCTGGATTCTGCGCGGGACGTCCTTCTGCTACGTCC
CTTCGGCCCTCAATCCAGCGGACCTTCCTTCCCGCGGCCTGCTGCCGGCTCTGCGGCCTCTTCCGCGTCT
TCGCCTTCGCCCTCAGACGAGTCGGATCTCCCTTTGGGCCGCCTCCCCGCAT
Features (pLannotate 1.2.2; 36 found; start..end, strand, type, name):
     38..106     +  CDS            nef (fragment): NEF_HV1Z2 - Experimental evidence at protein level: Swiss-Prot protein existence level 1. Extracellular Nef protein targets CD4(+) T-lymphocytes for apoptosis by interacting with CXCR4 surface receptors. From Human immunodeficiency virus type 1 group M subtype D (isolate Z2/CDC-Z34) (HIV-1).
    108..341     +  LTR            3' LTR (ΔU3): self-inactivating 3' long terminal repeat (LTR) from HIV-1
    366..384     -  promoter       SP6 promoter: promoter for bacteriophage SP6 RNA polymerase
    612..891     +  CDS            TcR (fragment): tetracycline efflux protein; tet; confers resistance to tetracycline
    892..940     -  misc_feature   bom (fragment): basis of mobility region from pBR322
   1042..1077    -  CDS            rop (fragment): Rop protein, which maintains plasmids at low copy number; rop
   1172..1276    +  promoter       AmpR promoter: bla
   1277..2137    +  CDS            AmpR: β-lactamase; bla; confers resistance to ampicillin, carbenicillin, and related antibiotics
   2308..2896    +  rep_origin     ori: high-copy-number ColE1/pMB1/pBR322/pUC origin of replication
   3079..3135    +  CDS            lacI (fragment): lac repressor; lacI; The lac repressor binds to the lac operator to inhibit transcription in E. coli. This inhibition can be relieved by adding lactose or isopropyl-β-D-thiogalactopyranoside (IPTG).
   3142..3471    +  promoter       SV40 promoter: SV40 enhancer and early promoter
   3671..3790    +  CDS            gpt (fragment): XGPT_ECOLI - Also known as gpp, gxu. Experimental evidence at protein level: Swiss-Prot protein existence level 1. Purine salvage pathway enzyme that catalyzes the transfer of the ribosyl-5-phosphate group from 5-phospho-alpha-D-ribose 1- diphosphate (PRPP) to the N9 position of the 6-oxopurines guanine and xanthine to form the corresponding ribonucleotides GMP (guanosine 5'- monophosphate) and XMP (xanthosine 5'-monophosphate), with the release of PPi. To a lesser extent, also acts on hypoxanthine (PubMed:9100006, PubMed:3886014). Does not ribophosphorylate adenine (PubMed:3886014). From Esch
   3790..4125    +  CDS            gpt (fragment): XGPT_ECOLI - Also known as gpp, gxu. Experimental evidence at protein level: Swiss-Prot protein existence level 1. Purine salvage pathway enzyme that catalyzes the transfer of the ribosyl-5-phosphate group from 5-phospho-alpha-D-ribose 1- diphosphate (PRPP) to the N9 position of the 6-oxopurines guanine and xanthine to form the corresponding ribonucleotides GMP (guanosine 5'- monophosphate) and XMP (xanthosine 5'-monophosphate), with the release of PPi. To a lesser extent, also acts on hypoxanthine (PubMed:9100006, PubMed:3886014). Does not ribophosphorylate adenine (PubMed:3886014). From Esch
   4220..4525    +  CDS            frsA (fragment): FRSA_ECOLI - Also known as yafA. Experimental evidence at protein level: Swiss-Prot protein existence level 1. Catalyzes the hydrolysis of esters (PubMed:15808744). Displays esterase activity toward pNP-butyrate (PubMed:15808744). May stimulate mixed-acid fermentation by acting as a fermentation/respiration switch that down-regulates respiration and up- regulates fermentation rates (PubMed:15169777). From Escherichia coli (strain K12).
   4529..4603    +  CDS            small t antigen (fragment): SV40 (simian virus 40) small t antigen
   4605..4670    +  intron         small t intron: SV40 (simian virus 40) small t antigen intron
   4800..4820    +  CDS            SV40 NLS: nuclear localization signal of SV40 (simian virus 40) large T antigen
   5139..5222    +  CDS            large T antigen (fragment): large T antigen from SV40 (simian virus 40)
   5245..5379    +  polyA_signal   SV40 poly(A) signal: SV40 polyadenylation signal
   5546..5875    +  CDS            nef (fragment): NEF_HV1BR - Experimental evidence at protein level: Swiss-Prot protein existence level 1. Extracellular Nef protein targets CD4(+) T-lymphocytes for apoptosis by interacting with CXCR4 surface receptors (PubMed:14990729). From Human immunodeficiency virus type 1 group M subtype B (isolate BRU/LAI) (HIV-1).
   5923..6180    +  LTR            5' LTR (truncated): truncated 5' long terminal repeat (LTR) from HIV-1
   6227..6352    +  misc_feature   HIV-1 Ψ: packaging signal of human immunodeficiency virus type 1
   6336..6674    +  CDS            HIV-1 gag (fragment): gag protein from human immunodeficiency virus 1; gag
   6849..7082    +  misc_feature   RRE: The Rev response element (RRE) of HIV-1 allows for Rev-dependent mRNA export from the nucleus to the cytoplasm.
   7459..7559    +  CDS            Rev (fragment): human immunodeficiency virus 1 (HIV-1) Rev protein; rev; enhances nuclear export of unspliced and incompletely spliced viral mRNAs
   7596..7713    +  misc_feature   cPPT/CTS: central polypurine tract and central termination sequence of HIV-1
   7750..7782    -  misc_feature   MCS (fragment): pBluescript multiple cloning site
   7866..8273    +  promoter       SFFV promoter: spleen focus-forming virus long terminal repeat (LTR) promoter
   8325..8450    +  CDS            KRAB-A: Krüppel-associated box (KRAB) transcriptional repression domain from the rat zinc finger protein Kid-1 (Witzgall et al., 1994)
   9093..10028   +  CDS            ERT2: mutated ligand-binding domain of the human estrogen receptor (Feil et al., 1997)
  10098..10122   +  CDS            3xFLAG (fragment): three tandem FLAG® epitope tags
  10158..10736   +  CDS            POLG_HCV77 (fragment): Experimental evidence at protein level: Swiss-Prot protein existence level 1. [RNA-directed RNA polymerase]: RNA-dependent RNA polymerase that performs primer-template recognition and RNA synthesis during viral replication. From Hepatitis C virus genotype 1a (isolate H77) (HCV).
  10963..10993   +  misc_feature   MCS (fragment): pUC18/19 multiple cloning site
  10994..11012   +  misc_feature   MCS (fragment): pBluescript multiple cloning site
  11012..11600   +  misc_feature   WPRE: woodchuck hepatitis virus posttranscriptional regulatory element
  11601..21      +  misc_feature   MCS (fragment) (across the origin): pBluescript multiple cloning site
