[The description below was written by a language model from this plasmid's Addgene catalogue record and pLannotate feature annotations shown in this document.]
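Description:
pMZ-440 is a lentiviral transfer plasmid built on the pHR backbone for stable integration and expression of a drug-regulated synthetic zinc finger transcription regulator (synZiFTR) in mammalian cells. It is maintained in E. coli through a high-copy ColE1/pUC-type origin and selected with ampicillin via the bla gene. The backbone also carries remnants typical of older pHR-type vectors, including fragments of tetracycline resistance, bom and rop, and an SV40 promoter–gpt cassette with the SV40 small t intron and poly(A) signal. The viral portion comprises a truncated HIV-1 5' LTR, the Ψ packaging signal with a partial gag sequence, the Rev response element, cPPT/CTS, WPRE downstream of the payload, and a self-inactivating ΔU3 3' LTR. These elements allow the genome to be packaged, reverse transcribed and integrated when packaging functions are supplied in trans.

The payload is driven by the spleen focus-forming virus (SFFV) promoter and encodes a single fusion protein described as KRAB–ZF3–ERT2–SMASh. The KRAB domain confers transcriptional repression, and ZF3 is the synthetic zinc finger DNA-binding array. ZF3 is not called out in the feature table but presumably occupies the unannotated gap between KRAB and ERT2. ERT2, the mutated estrogen receptor ligand-binding domain, makes nuclear activity dependent on 4-hydroxytamoxifen/tamoxifen. The annotated hepatitis C virus polyprotein fragment, preceded by a partial FLAG tag match, corresponds to the SMASh tag, a self-cleaving protease–degron module. It normally removes itself, but under a protease inhibitor such as grazoprevir it stays attached and targets the protein for degradation. Together these give two-drug control over a synthetic repressor, for use in programmable gene circuits in engineered human cells.
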