Addgene plasmid #195464: pMZ-440
Purpose: Lentiviral Integratable, 4OHT/TMX- and GZV-controllable expression of synZiFTR: KRAB-ZF3
Depositing lab: Ahmad Khalil. Depositing organization: Boston University Main Campus. Publication: Multidimensional control of therapeutic human cell function with synthetic gene circuits. Li HS, Israni DV, Gagnon KA, Gan KA, Raymond MH, Sander JD, Roybal KT, Joung JK, Wong WW, Khalil AS. Science. 2022 Dec 16;378(6625):1227-1234. doi: 10.1126/science.ade0156. Epub 2022 Dec 15. PubMed 36520914.
Backbone
  Vector backbone: pHR
  Vector type: Mammalian Expression, Lentiviral
Growth in bacteria
  Bacterial resistance: Ampicillin, 100 μg/mL
  Growth temperature: 37°C
  Growth strain: NEB Stable
  Copy number: Unknown
Gene/Insert
  Gene/Insert name: pSFFV - KRAB - ZF3 - ERT2 - SMASh
  Species: Synthetic
  Cloning method: Gibson Cloning
Terms and licenses: Academic/Nonprofit Terms; Industry Terms: Not Available to Industry
How to cite: pMZ-440 was a gift from Ahmad Khalil (Addgene plasmid # 195464 ; http://n2t.net/addgene:195464 ; RRID:Addgene_195464)
